Addgene plasmid #216138: pBi2FC-N-MPK8-P2A:mCherry
Purpose: Controls for Bicistronic BiFC
Depositing lab: Imran Siddiqi. Depositing organization: Centre for Cellular and Molecular Biology (CSIR-CCMB). Publication: Improved validation of protein interactions using bicistronic BiFC (Bi2FC). Sivakumar P, Vaishnavi V, Gayatri K, Satheesh GR, Siddiqi I. Physiol Mol Biol Plants. 2024 Jul;30(7):1047-1054. doi: 10.1007/s12298-024-01477-y. Epub 2024 Jul 2. PubMed 39100877.
Backbone
  Vector backbone: pGWB502-omega
  Vector type: Plant Expression
Growth in bacteria
  Bacterial resistance: Spectinomycin, 50 μg/mL
  Growth temperature: 37°C
  Growth strain: DH5alpha
  Copy number: High Copy
Gene/Insert
  Gene/Insert name: MPK8
  Species: A. thaliana (mustard weed)
  Cloning method: Gateway Cloning
Terms and licenses: Academic/Nonprofit Terms; Industry Terms: Not Available to Industry
Depositor comments: Please visit https://www.biorxiv.org/content/10.1101/2024.06.28.601222v1.full for bioRxiv preprint.
How to cite: pBi2FC-N-MPK8-P2A:mCherry was a gift from Imran Siddiqi (Addgene plasmid # 216138 ; http://n2t.net/addgene:216138 ; RRID:Addgene_216138)
