[The description below was written by a language model from this plasmid's Addgene catalogue record and pLannotate feature annotations shown in this document.]
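Description:
pBi2FC-N-MPK8-P2A:mCherry is a 13.5 kb plant expression binary vector built on the pGWB502-omega backbone and made by Gateway cloning. It carries a ColE1/pUC-type origin with a bom site for propagation in E. coli, together with the pVS1 oriV, RepA and StaA functions that allow replication and stable maintenance in Agrobacterium. Bacterial selection is by spectinomycin through the aadA (SmR) gene. Nopaline-type right and left border repeats define the T-DNA. Within the T-DNA, a hygromycin resistance gene driven by the NOS promoter and ended by a NOS terminator provides selection in plant cells.

The expression cassette within the T-DNA uses an enhanced CaMV 35S promoter with a duplicated enhancer, followed by the TMV omega translational leader. This drives VN173, the N-terminal fragment of mVenus, placed upstream of Arabidopsis thaliana MPK8, a MAP kinase. MPK8 is flanked by attB1 and attB2 sites left from the Gateway recombination. Downstream lies mCherry and a NOS terminator. The construct name indicates that a P2A self-cleaving peptide links the two, although this element is not annotated in the feature table; it would fall in the gap between attB2 and mCherry. In such a bicistronic design, a single transcript yields both the VN173-tagged MPK8 and free mCherry. The red signal therefore reports expression of the BiFC half in the same cell, independently of whether Venus fluorescence is reconstituted with a partner carrying the complementary fragment. The record lists the plasmid as a control for the bicistronic BiFC (Bi2FC) system for validating protein interactions in plants.
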