Features (pLannotate 1.2.2; 28 found; start..end, strand, type, name):
     54..78      -  misc_feature   RB T-DNA repeat: right border repeat from nopaline C58 T-DNA
    144..298     -  CDS            lacZα (fragment): LacZα fragment of β-galactosidase; lacZ fragment
    405..1081    +  promoter       CaMV 35S promoter (enhanced): cauliflower mosaic virus 35S promoter with a duplicated enhancer region
   1103..1156    +  misc_feature   TMV Ω: translational enhancer from the tobacco mosaic virus 5'-leader sequence (Gallie et al., 1988)
   1163..1681    +  CDS            VN173: N-terminal fragment of mVenus for use in bimolecular fluorescence complementation (BiFC) (Kodama and Hu, 2010)
   1730..1754    +  protein_bind   attB1: mutant version of attB; recombination site for the Gateway® BP reaction BP Clonase™
   1766..3532    +  CDS            MPK8: MPK8_ARATH - Experimental evidence at protein level: Swiss-Prot protein existence level 1. MKK3-MPK8 and CAMs-MPK8 modules negatively regulates ROS accumulation through controlling expression of the RBOHD gene during wounding. From Arabidopsis thaliana (Mouse-ear cress).
   3543..3567    -  protein_bind   attB2: mutant version of attB; recombination site for the Gateway® BP reaction BP Clonase™
   3695..4402    +  CDS            mCherry: mCherry is a basic (constitutively fluorescent) red fluorescent protein published in 2004, derived from Discosoma sp.. It is reported to be a very rapidly-maturing monomer with low acid sensitivity.
   4422..4674    +  terminator     NOS terminator: nopaline synthase terminator and poly(A) signal
   4729..4751    -  protein_bind   lac operator (fragment): The lac repressor binds to the lac operator to inhibit transcription in E. coli. This inhibition can be relieved by adding lactose or isopropyl-β-D-thiogalactopyranoside (IPTG). lac repressor encoded by lacI
   4755..4785    -  promoter       lac promoter: promoter for the E. coli lac operon
   4800..4821    -  protein_bind   CAP binding site: CAP binding activates transcription in the presence of cAMP. E. coli catabolite activator protein
   4857..5109    -  terminator     NOS terminator: nopaline synthase terminator and poly(A) signal
   5260..6285    -  CDS            HygR: aminoglycoside phosphotransferase from E. coli; aph(4)-Ia; confers resistance to hygromycin
   6337..6516    -  promoter       NOS promoter: nopaline synthase promoter
   6596..6925    -  CDS            tnpA (fragment): TN5P_ECOLX - Also known as tnp. Experimental evidence at protein level: Swiss-Prot protein existence level 1. Mediates transposition of transposon Tn5 by a 'cut and paste' mechanism. First, the monomeric transposase binds the 19 bp inverted DNA repeats flanking the transposon. Then, dimerization of the DNA- bound transposase creates a synaptic DNA complex. After nicking of the first DNA strand, excision of the transposon proceeds through a series of intermediates. The transposase then mediates the insertion of the transposon at a new site by strand transfer. The activity of the wild- type tran
   7022..7046    -  misc_feature   LB T-DNA repeat: left border repeat from nopaline C58 T-DNA
   7305..7328    +  promoter       Pc promoter (fragment): intI1 (promoter lies within the coding sequence); class 1 integron promoter
   7504..7560    +  CDS            GmR (fragment): gentamycin acetyltransferase; aacC1; confers resistance to gentamycin
   7571..8358    +  CDS            SmR (fragment): aminoglycoside adenylyltransferase (Murphy, 1985); aadA; confers resistance to spectinomycin and streptomycin
   8604..9192    +  rep_origin     ori: high-copy-number ColE1/pMB1/pBR322/pUC origin of replication
   9378..9518    -  misc_feature   bom: basis of mobility region from pBR322
   9620..9659    -  CDS            rop (fragment): Rop protein, which maintains plasmids at low copy number; rop
   9862..10056   -  rep_origin     pVS1 oriV: origin of replication for the Pseudomonas plasmid pVS1 (Heeb et al., 2000)
  10122..11195   -  CDS            pVS1 RepA: replication protein from the Pseudomonas plasmid pVS1 (Heeb et al., 2000)
  11624..12253   -  CDS            pVS1 StaA: stability protein from the Pseudomonas plasmid pVS1 (Heeb et al., 2000)
  12813..13214   -  CDS            Y4CG_SINFN (fragment): Protein inferred from homology: Swiss-Prot protein existence level 3. From Sinorhizobium fredii (strain NBRC 101917 / NGR234).
>Addgene plasmid #216138 | pBi2FC-N-MPK8-P2A:mCherry | addgene full sequence | sequence record 427364 | Addgene NGS Result
TTTCACGCCCTTTTAAATATCCGATTATTCTAATAAACGCTCTTTTCTCTTAGGTTTACCCGCCAATATA
TCCTGTCAAACACTGATAGTTTAAACTGAAGGCGGGAAACGACAATCTGATCCAAGCTCAAGCTGCTCTA
GCATTCGCCATTCAGGCTGCGCAACTGTTGGGAAGGGCGATCGGTGCGGGCCTCTTCGCTATTACGCCAG
CTGGCGAAAGGGGGATGTGCTGCAAGGCGATTAAGTTGGGTAACGCCAGGGTTTTCCCAGTCACGACGTT
GTAAAACGACGGCCAGTGCCAAGCTTGCGTATTGGCTAGAGCAGCTTGCCAACATGGTGGAGCACGACAC
TCTCGTCTACTCCAAGAATATCAAAGATACAGTCTCAGAAGACCAAAGGGCTATTGAGACTTTTCAACAA
AGGGTAATATCGGGAAACCTCCTCGGATTCCATTGCCCAGCTATCTGTCACTTCATCAAAAGGACAGTAG
AAAAGGAAGGTGGCACCTACAAATGCCATCATTGCGATAAAGGAAAGGCTATCGTTCAAGATGCCTCTGC
CGACAGTGGTCCCAAAGATGGACCCCCACCCACGAGGAGCATCGTGGAAAAAGAAGACGTTCCAACCACG
TCTTCAAAGCAAGTGGATTGATGTGAACATGGTGGAGCACGACACTCTCGTCTACTCCAAGAATATCAAA
GATACAGTCTCAGAAGACCAAAGGGCTATTGAGACTTTTCAACAAAGGGTAATATCGGGAAACCTCCTCG
GATTCCATTGCCCAGCTATCTGTCACTTCATCAAAAGGACAGTAGAAAAGGAAGGTGGCACCTACAAATG
CCATCATTGCGATAAAGGAAAGGCTATCGTTCAAGATGCCTCTGCCGACAGTGGTCCCAAAGATGGACCC
CCACCCACGAGGAGCATCGTGGAAAAAGAAGACGTTCCAACCACGTCTTCAAAGCAAGTGGATTGATGTG
ATATCTCCACTGACGTAAGGGATGACGCACAATCCCACTATCCTTCGCAAGACCCTTCCTCTATATAAGG
AAGTTCATTTCATTTGGAGAGGACACGCTGAAATCACCAGTGTATTTTTACAACAATTACCAACAACAAC
AAACAACAAACAACATTACAATTACTATTTACAATTTCTAGAATGGTGAGCAAGGGCGAGGAGCTGTTCA
CCGGGGTGGTGCCCATCCTGGTCGAGCTGGACGGCGACGTAAACGGCCACAAGTTCAGCGTGTCCGGCGA
GGGCGAGGGCGATGCCACCTACGGCAAGCTGACCCTGAAGCTGATCTGCACCACCGGCAAGCTGCCCGTG
CCCTGGCCCACCCTCGTGACCACCCTGGGCTACGGCCTGCAGTGCTTCGCCCGCTACCCCGACCACATGA
AGCAGCACGACTTCTTCAAGTCCGCCATGCCCGAAGGCTACGTCCAGGAGCGCACCATCTTCTTCAAGGA
CGACGGCAACTACAAGACCCGCGCCGAGGTGAAGTTCGAGGGCGACACCCTGGTGAACCGCATCGAGCTG
AAGGGCATCGACTTCAAGGAGGACGGCAACATCCTGGGGCACAAGCTGGAGTACAACTACAACAGCCACA
ACGTCTATATCACCGCCGACAAGCAGAAGAACGGCATCAAGGCCAACTTCAAGATCCGCCACAACATCGA
GGAGCAAAAGTTGATTTCTGAGGAGGATCTTGGGCCCAGGCCTACTAGTACAAGTTTGTACAAAAAAGCA
GGCTCCGCGGCCGCAATGGGTGGTGGTGGGAATCTCGTCGACGGTGTTCGTCGATGGCTTTTTCAGCGAC
CTTCTTCTTCTTCTTCTTCTTCTTCTTCCAACAATAATAATAATAATCACGAACAACCCATTTTCAATTC
TTCTTCTTTCTCTTCTTCCTCTAACCCCAATCATTCCGCTAACTCTGGAGAGCTTATTATTGAAGAAGAT
CTCGATTTCTCTGGTCTAACGCTTATTAACGTTCCTAAACGTAATCATTTACCTATGGATCCTCACAAGA
AGGGTGAAACTGAATTCTTCACGGAGTATGGAGAAGCTAACAGGTATCAGATTCAAGAGGTTGTTGGCAA
AGGAAGTTATGGTGTTGTGGCTTCTGCTGTTGACTCACACACTGGAGAGAGAGTTGCGATCAAGAAGATC
AACGATGTGTTTGAGCATGTCTCCGATGCTACTAGGATTCTCAGAGAGATCAAATTGCTTCGGTTGCTTC
GTCATCCTGATGTTGTGGAGATTAAACACATCATGTTACCTCCTTCTCGCAGAGAATTCCGCGATATTTA
TGTTGTCTTTGAGTTGATGGAATCTGATCTTCATCAAGTGATCAAGGCGAATGATGATTTGACTCCTGAG
CATTATCAGTTTTTCTTGTACCAGCTTCTTCGTGGTCTGAAATATGTTCACGCAGCTAATGTGTTTCATC
GGGATTTGAAACCGAAGAACATTCTAGCTAATGCTGATTGCAAATTGAAGATCTGTGATTTTGGGCTGGC
TCGCGTTTCTTTTAACGATGCCCCAACCGCTATATTTTGGACTGATTATGTAGCTACTCGGTGGTATCGT
GCCCCTGAACTCTGTGGATCGTTTTTCTCCAAATATACCCCTGCGATTGATATCTGGAGTGTCGGTTGCA
TTTTTGCGGAAATGCTTTTGGGTAAGCCTTTGTTTCCCGGGAAAAACGTTGTGCACCAATTGGATCTAAT
GACTGACTTTCTTGGTACTCCACCTCCTGAGTCAATATCAAGGATTAGAAATGAAAAGGCGAGGAGATAT
CTTAGCAGCATGAGGAAAAAACAACCAGTCCCTTTCTCTCATAAATTCCCTAAAGCTGATCCTTTGGCTC
TCCGCCTTCTGGAACGCCTGCTTGCCTTTGATCCGAAAGATCGTGCATCAGCTGAAGATGCACTAGCTGA
TCCATATTTCAGTGGTTTGTCAAATTCAGAGCGTGAACCAACAACACAGCCAATTTCAAAGCTTGAATTT
GACTTTGAGAGAAAGAAGTTAGTTAAAGATGATGTCAGAGAATTAATTTACCGAGAGATATTGGAATATC
ATCCTCAGATGTTGGAGGAATACCTTCGTGGTGGTGATCAGCTTAGCTTTATGTACCCAAGTGGGGTAGA
CCGATTTAAAAGGCAATTTGCTCATCTTGAAGAAAATCAAGGTAAACCAGGAGCAGCAGGAGGAGGAAGA
AGTACTGCACTTCACAGACATCATGCTTCCTTGCCAAGAGAGAGAGTTCCTGCTCCAAATGGTGAAACTG
CAGAAGAAAGCAGTGATGTTGAGAGAAGAGCAGCAGCTGCTGTGGCTTCAACCTTGGAATCCGAGGAAGC
AGACAATGGAGGAGGTTACAGTGCTCGTAACCTCATGAAGAGTGCAAGCATCAGCGGTTCTAAATGCATT
GGTGTCCAATCTAAAACTGACAAAGAGGATACCATAGCTGAGGAAGAAGATAATGAAACAGTTGCAGAGC
TTACTGATAAAGTTGCTTCTCTTCACAATTCTAGGCGCGCCGACCCAGCTTTCTTGTACAAAGTGGTTCT
CGAGGCAACCAACTTTAGCCTGCTCAAGCAAGCAGGAGATGTTGAGGAAAATCCTGGCCCCCCTAAGAAA
AAGAGAAAGGTTCCGAAAAAGAAAAGAAAGGTGCCAAAAAAAAAGAGAAAGGTAATGGTGAGCAAGGGCG
AGGAGGATAACATGGCCATCATCAAGGAGTTCATGCGCTTCAAGGTGCACATGGAGGGCTCCGTGAACGG
CCACGAGTTCGAGATCGAGGGCGAGGGCGAGGGCCGCCCCTACGAGGGCACCCAGACCGCCAAGCTGAAG
GTGACCAAGGGTGGCCCCCTGCCCTTCGCCTGGGACATCCTGTCCCCTCAGTTCATGTACGGCTCCAAGG
CCTACGTGAAGCACCCCGCCGACATCCCCGACTACTTGAAGCTGTCCTTCCCCGAGGGCTTCAAGTGGGA
GCGCGTGATGAACTTCGAGGACGGCGGCGTGGTGACCGTGACCCAGGACTCCTCCCTGCAGGACGGCGAG
TTCATCTACAAGGTGAAGCTGCGCGGCACCAACTTCCCCTCCGACGGCCCCGTAATGCAGAAGAAGACCA
TGGGCTGGGAGGCCTCCTCCGAGCGGATGTACCCCGAGGACGGCGCCCTGAAGGGCGAGATCAAGCAGAG
GCTGAAGCTGAAGGACGGCGGCCACTACGACGCTGAGGTCAAGACCACCTACAAGGCCAAGAAGCCCGTG
CAGCTGCCCGGCGCCTACAACGTCAACATCAAGTTGGACATCACCTCCCACAACGAGGACTACACCATCG
TGGAACAGTACGAACGCGCCGAGGGCCGCCACTCCACCGGCGGCATGGACGAGCTGTACAAGTAAGAGCT
CGAATTTCCCCGATCGTTCAAACATTTGGCAATAAAGTTTCTTAAGATTGAATCCTGTTGCCGGTCTTGC
GATGATTATCATATAATTTCTGTTGAATTACGTTAAGCATGTAATAATTAACATGTAATGCATGACGTTA
TTTATGAGATGGGTTTTTATGATTAGAGTCCCGCAATTATACATTTAATACGCGATAGAAAACAAAATAT
AGCGCGCAAACTAGGATAAATTATCGCGCGCGGTGTCATCTATGTTACTAGATCGGGAATTGGTTCCGGA
ACCAATTCGTAATCATGTCATAGCTGTTTCCTGTGTGAAATTGTTATCCGCTCACAATTCCACACAACAT
ACGAGCCGGAAGCATAAAGTGTAAAGCCTGGGGTGCCTAATGAGTGAGCTAACTCACATTAGGCTGAATT
AGGCGCGCCTATTTCTATTAATTCCCGATCTAGTAACATAGATGACACCGCGCGCGATAATTTATCCTAG
TTTGCGCGCTATATTTTGTTTTCTATCGCGTATTAAATGTATAATTGCGGGACTCTAATCATAAAAACCC
ATCTCATAAATAACGTCATGCATTACATGTTAATTATTACATGCTTAACGTAATTCAACAGAAATTATAT
GATAATCATCGCAAGACCGGCAACAGGATTCAATCTTAAGAAACTTTATTGCCAAATGTTTGAACGATCG
GGGAAATTCGGGGGATCGATCCCGCGAACTGTGGACGAGAACTGTGCCACCAAGCGTAAGGCCGTTCTCT
CGCATTTGCCTTGCTAGGCTCGCGCGAGTTGCTGGCTGAGGCGTTCTCGAAATCAGCTCTTGTTCGGTCG
GCATCTACTCTATTCCTTTGCCCTCGGACGAGTGCTGGGGCGTCGGTTTCCACTATCGGCGAGTACTTCT
ACACAGCCATCGGTCCAGACGGCCGCGCTTCTGCGGGCGATTTGTGTACGCCCGACAGTCCCGGCTCCGG
ATCGGACGATTGCGTCGCATCGACCCTGCGCCCAAGCTGCATCATCGAAATTGCCGTCAACCAAGCTCTG
ATAGAGTTGGTCAAGACCAATGCGGAGCATATACGCCCGGAGCCGCGGCGATCCTGCAAGCTCCGGATGC
CTCCGCTCGAAGTAGCGCGTCTGCTGCTCCATACAAGCCAACCACGGCCTCCAGAAGAAGATGTTGGCGA
CCTCGTATTGGGAATCCCCGAACATCGCCTCGCTCCAGTCAATGACCGCTGTTATGCGGCCATTGTCCGT
CAGGACATTGTTGGAGCCGAAATCCGCGTGCACGAGGTGCCGGACTTCGGGGCAGTCCTCGGCCCAAAGC
ATCAGCTCATCGAGAGCCTGCGCGACGGACGCACTGACGGTGTCGTCCATCACAGTTTGCCAGTGATACA
CATGGGGATCAGCAATCGCGCATATGAAATCACGCCATGTAGTGTATTGACCGATTCCTTGCGGTCCGAA
TGGGCCGAACCCGCTCGTCTGGCTAAGATCGGCCGCAGCGATCGCATCCATGGCCTCCGCGACCGGCTGC
AGAACAGCGGGCAGTTCGGTTTCAGGCAGGTCTTGCAACGTGACACCCTGTGCACGGCGGGAGATGCAAT
AGGTCAGGCTCTCGCTGAATGCCCCAATGTCAAGCACTTCCGGAATCGGGAGCGCGGCCGATGCAAAGTG
CCGATAAACATAACGATCTTTGTAGAAACCATCGGCGCAGCTATTTACCCGCAGGACATATCCACGCCCT
CCTACATCGAAGCTGAAAGCACGAGATTCTTCGCCCTCCGAGAGCTGCATCAGGTCGGAGACGCTGTCGA
ACTTTTCGATCAGAAACTTCTCGACAGACGTCGCGGTGAGTTCAGGCTTTTTCATATCTTATTGCCCCCC
GGGATCAGATCTGGATTGAGAGTGAATATGAGACTCTAATTGGATACCGAGGGGAATTTATGGAACGTCA
GTGGAGCATTTTTGACAAGAAATATTTGCTAGCTGATAGTGACCTTAGGCGACTTTTGAACGCGCAATAA
TGGTTTCTGACGTATGTGCTTAGCTCATTAAACTCCAGAAACCCGCGGCTGAGTGGCTCCTTCAACGTTG
CGGTTCTGTCAGTTCCAAACGTAAAACGGCTTGTCCCGCGTCATCGGCGGGGGTCATAACGTGACTCCCT
TAATTCTCCGCTCATGATCTTGATCCCCTGCGCCATCAGATCCTTGGCGGCAAGAAAGCCATCCAGTTTA
CTTTGCAGGGCTTCCCAACCTTACCAGAGGGCGCCCCAGCTGGCAATTCCGGTTCGCTTGCTGTCCATAA
AACCGCCCAGTCTAGCTATCGCCATGTAAGCCCACTGCAAGCTACCTGCTTTCTCTTTGCGCTTGCGTTT
TCCCTTGTCCAGATAGCCCAGTAGCTGACATTCATCCGGGGTCAGCACCGTTTCTGCGGACTGGCTTTCT
ACGTGTTCCGCTTCCTTTAGCAGCCCTTGCGCCCTGAGTGCTTGCGGCAGCGTGAAGCTGATCCGTCGAG
ATTAATAGAAATAAATTCAGCCTAATTCGGCGTTAATTCAGTACATTAAAAACGTCCGCAATGTGTTATT
AAGTTGTCTAAGCGTCAATTTGTTTACACCACAATATATCCTGCCACCAGCCAGCCAACAGCTCCCCGAC
CGGCAGCTCGGCACAAAATCACCACTCGATACAGGCAGCCCATCAGTCCGGGACGGCGTCAGCGGGAGAG
CCGTTGTAAGGCGGCAGACTTTGCTCATGTTACCGATGCTATTCGGAAGAACGGCAACTAAGCTGCCGGG
TTTGAAACACGGATGATCTCGCGGAGGGTAGCATGTTGATTGTAACGATGACAGAGCGTTGCTGCCTGTG
ATCAATTCGGGCACGAACCCAGTGGACATAAGCCTGTTCGGTTCGTAAGCTGTAATGCAAGTAGCGTATG
CGCTCACGCAACTGGTCCAGAACCTTGACCGAACGCAGCGGTGGTAACGGCGCAGTGGCGGTTTTCATGG
CTTGTTATGACTGTTTTTTTGGGGTACAGTCTATGCCTCGGGCATCCAAGCAGCAAGCGCGTTACGCCGT
GGGTCGATGTTTGATGTTATGGAGCAGCAACGATGTTACGCAGCAGGGCAGTCGCCCTAAAACAAAGTTA
AACATCATGGGGGAAGCGGTGATCGCCGAAGTATCGACTCAACTATCAGAGGTAGTTGGCGTCATCGAGC
GCCATCTCGAACCGACGTTGCTGGCCGTACATTTGTACGGCTCCGCAGTGGATGGCGGCCTGAAGCCACA
CAGTGATATTGATTTGCTGGTTACGGTGACCGTAAGGCTTGATGAAACAACGCGGCGAGCTTTGATCAAC
GACCTTTTGGAAACTTCGGCTTCCCCTGGAGAGAGCGAGATTCTCCGCGCTGTAGAAGTCACCATTGTTG
TGCACGACGACATCATTCCGTGGCGTTATCCAGCTAAGCGCGAACTGCAATTTGGAGAATGGCAGCGCAA
TGACATTCTTGCAGGTATCTTCGAGCCAGCCACGATCGACATTGATCTGGCTATCTTGCTGACAAAAGCA
AGAGAACATAGCGTTGCCTTGGTAGGTCCAGCGGCGGAGGAACTCTTTGATCCGGTTCCTGAACAGGATC
TATTTGAGGCGCTAAATGAAACCTTAACGCTATGGAACTCGCCGCCCGACTGGGCTGGCGATGAGCGAAA
TGTAGTGCTTACGTTGTCCCGCATTTGGTACAGCGCAGTAACCGGCAAAATCGCGCCGAAGGATGTCGCT
GCCGACTGGGCAATGGAGCGCCTGCCGGCCCAGTATCAGCCCGTCATACTTGAAGCTAGACAGGCTTATC
TTGGACAAGAAGAAGATCGCTTGGCCTCGCGCGCAGATCAGTTGGAAGAATTTGTCCACTACGTGAAAGG
CGAGATCACCAAGGTAGTCGGCAAATAATGTCTAGCTAGAAATTCGTTCAAGCCGACGCCGCTTCGCGGC
GCGGCTTAACTCAAGCGTTAGATGCACTAAGCACATAATTGCTCACAGCCAAACTATCAGGTCAAGTCTG
CTTTTATTATTTTTAAGCGTGCATAATAAGCCCTACACAAATTGGGAGATATATCATGCATGACCAAAAT
CCCTTAACGTGAGTTTTCGTTCCACTGAGCGTCAGACCCCGTAGAAAAGATCAAAGGATCTTCTTGAGAT
CCTTTTTTTCTGCGCGTAATCTGCTGCTTGCAAACAAAAAAACCACCGCTACCAGCGGTGGTTTGTTTGC
CGGATCAAGAGCTACCAACTCTTTTTCCGAAGGTAACTGGCTTCAGCAGAGCGCAGATACCAAATACTGT
CCTTCTAGTGTAGCCGTAGTTAGGCCACCACTTCAAGAACTCTGTAGCACCGCCTACATACCTCGCTCTG
CTAATCCTGTTACCAGTGGCTGCTGCCAGTGGCGATAAGTCGTGTCTTACCGGGTTGGACTCAAGACGAT
AGTTACCGGATAAGGCGCAGCGGTCGGGCTGAACGGGGGGTTCGTGCACACAGCCCAGCTTGGAGCGAAC
GACCTACACCGAACTGAGATACCTACAGCGTGAGCTATGAGAAAGCGCCACGCTTCCCGAAGGGAGAAAG
GCGGACAGGTATCCGGTAAGCGGCAGGGTCGGAACAGGAGAGCGCACGAGGGAGCTTCCAGGGGGAAACG
CCTGGTATCTTTATAGTCCTGTCGGGTTTCGCCACCTCTGACTTGAGCGTCGATTTTTGTGATGCTCGTC
AGGGGGGCGGAGCCTATGGAAAAACGCCAGCAACGCGGCCTTTTTACGGTTCCTGGCCTTTTGCTGGCCT
TTTGCTCACATGTTCTTTCCTGCGTTATCCCCTGATTCTGTGGATAACCGTATTACCGCCTTTGAGTGAG
CTGATACCGCTCGCCGCAGCCGAACGACCGAGCGCAGCGAGTCAGTGAGCGAGGAAGCGGAAGAGCGCCT
GATGCGGTATTTTCTCCTTACGCATCTGTGCGGTATTTCACACCGCATATGGTGCACTCTCAGTACAATC
TGCTCTGATGCCGCATAGTTAAGCCAGTATACACTCCGCTATCGCTACGTGACTGGGTCATGGCTGCGCC
CCGACACCCGCCAACACCCGCTGACGCGCCCTGACGGGCTTGTCTGCTCCCGGCATCCGCTTACAGACAA
GCTGTGACCGTCTCCGGGAGCTGCATGTGTCAGAGGTTTTCACCGTCATCACCGAAACGCGCGAGGCAGG
GTGCCTTGATGTGGGCGCCGGCGGTCGAGTGGCGACGGCGCGGCTTGTCCGCGCCCTGGTAGATTGCCTG
GCCGTAGGCCAGCCATTTTTGAGCGGCCAGCGGCCGCGATAGGCCGACGCGAAGCGGCGGGGCGTAGGGA
GCGCAGCGACCGAAGGGTAGGCGCTTTTTGCAGCTCTTCGGCTGTGCGCTGGCCAGACAGTTATGCACAG
GCCAGGCGGGTTTTAAGAGTTTTAATAAGTTTTAAAGAGTTTTAGGCGGAAAAATCGCCTTTTTTCTCTT
TTATATCAGTCACTTACATGTGTGACCGGTTCCCAATGTACGGCTTTGGGTTCCCAATGTACGGGTTCCG
GTTCCCAATGTACGGCTTTGGGTTCCCAATGTACGTGCTATCCACAGGAAAGAGACCTTTTCGACCTTTT
TCCCCTGCTAGGGCAATTTGCCCTAGCATCTGCTCCGTACATTAGGAACCGGCGGATGCTTCGCCCTCGA
TCAGGTTGCGGTAGCGCATGACTAGGATCGGGCCAGCCTGCCCCGCCTCCTCCTTCAAATCGTACTCCGG
CAGGTCATTTGACCCGATCAGCTTGCGCACGGTGAAACAGAACTTCTTGAACTCTCCGGCGCTGCCACTG
CGTTCGTAGATCGTCTTGAACAACCATCTGGCTTCTGCCTTGCCTGCGGCGCGGCGTGCCAGGCGGTAGA
GAAAACGGCCGATGCCGGGATCGATCAAAAAGTAATCGGGGTGAACCGTCAGCACGTCCGGGTTCTTGCC
TTCTGTGATCTCGCGGTACATCCAATCAGCTAGCTCGATCTCGATGTACTCCGGCCGCCCGGTTTCGCTC
TTTACGATCTTGTAGCGGCTAATCAAGGCTTCACCCTCGGATACCGTCACCAGGCGGCCGTTCTTGGCCT
TCTTCGTACGCTGCATGGCAACGTGCGTGGTGTTTAACCGAATGCAGGTTTCTACCAGGTCGTCTTTCTG
CTTTCCGCCATCGGCTCGCCGGCAGAACTTGAGTACGTCCGCAACGTGTGGACGGAACACGCGGCCGGGC
TTGTCTCCCTTCCCTTCCCGGTATCGGTTCATGGATTCGGTTAGATGGGAAACCGCCATCAGTACCAGGT
CGTAATCCCACACACTGGCCATGCCGGCCGGCCCTGCGGAAACCTCTACGTGCCCGTCTGGAAGCTCGTA
GCGGATCACCTCGCCAGCTCGTCGGTCACGCTTCGACAGACGGAAAACGGCCACGTCCATGATGCTGCGA
CTATCGCGGGTGCCCACGTCATAGAGCATCGGAACGAAAAAATCTGGTTGCTCGTCGCCCTTGGGCGGCT
TCCTAATCGACGGCGCACCGGCTGCCGGCGGTTGCCGGGATTCTTTGCGGATTCGATCAGCGGCCGCTTG
CCACGATTCACCGGGGCGTGCTTCTGCCTCGATGCGTTGCCGCTGGGCGGCCTGCGCGGCCTTCAACTTC
TCCACCAGGTCATCACCCAGCGCCGCGCCGATTTGTACCGGGCCGGATGGTTTGCGACCGCTCACGCCGA
TTCCTCGGGCTTGGGGGTTCCAGTGCCATTGCAGGGCCGGCAGACAACCCAGCCGCTTACGCCTGGCCAA
CCGCCCGTTCCTCCACACATGGGGCATTCCACGGCGTCGGTGCCTGGTTGTTCTTGATTTTCCATGCCGC
CTCCTTTAGCCGCTAAAATTCATCTACTCATTTATTCATTTGCTCATTTACTCTGGTAGCTGCGCGATGT
ATTCAGATAGCAGCTCGGTAATGGTCTTGCCTTGGCGTACCGCGTACATCTTCAGCTTGGTGTGATCCTC
CGCCGGCAACTGAAAGTTGACCCGCTTCATGGCTGGCGTGTCTGCCAGGCTGGCCAACGTTGCAGCCTTG
CTGCTGCGTGCGCTCGGACGGCCGGCACTTAGCGTGTTTGTGCTTTTGCTCATTTTCTCTTTACCTCATT
AACTCAAATGAGTTTTGATTTAATTTCAGCGGCCAGCGCCTGGACCTCGCGGGCAGCGTCGCCCTCGGGT
TCTGATTCAAGAACGGTTGTGCCGGCGGCGGCAGTGCCTGGGTAGCTCACGCGCTGCGTGATACGGGACT
CAAGAATGGGCAGCTCGTACCCGGCCAGCGCCTCGGCAACCTCACCGCCGATGCGCGTGCCTTTGATCGC
CCGCGACACGACAAAGGCCGCTTGTAGCCTTCCATCCGTGACCTCAATGCGCTGCTTAACCAGCTCCACC
AGGTCGGCGGTGGCCCATATGTCGTAAGGGCTTGGCTGCACCGGAATCAGCACGAAGTCGGCTGCCTTGA
TCGCGGACACAGCCAAGTCCGCCGCCTGGGGCGCTCCGTCGATCACTACGAAGTCGCGCCGGCCGATGGC
CTTCACGTCGCGGTCAATCGTCGGGCGGTCGATGCCGACAACGGTTAGCGGTTGATCTTCCCGCACGGCC
GCCCAATCGCGGGCACTGCCCTGGGGATCGGAATCGACTAACAGAACATCGGCCCCGGCGAGTTGCAGGG
CGCGGGCTAGATGGGTTGCGATGGTCGTCTTGCCTGACCCGCCTTTCTGGTTAAGTACAGCGATAACCTT
CATGCGTTCCCCTTGCGTATTTGTTTATTTACTCATCGCATCATATACGCAGCGACCGCATGACGCAAGC
TGTTTTACTCAAATACACATCACCTTTTTAGACGGCGGCGCTCGGTTTCTTCAGCGGCCAAGCTGGCCGG
CCAGGCCGCCAGCTTGGCATCAGACAAACCGGCCAGGATTTCATGCAGCCGCACGGTTGAGACGTGCGCG
GGCGGCTCGAACACGTACCCGGCCGCGATCATCTCCGCCTCGATCTCTTCGGTAATGAAAAACGGTTCGT
CCTGGCCGTCCTGGTGCGGTTTCATGCTTGTTCCTCTTGGCGTTCATTCTCGGCGGCCGCCAGGGCGTCG
GCCTCGGTCAATGCGTCCTCACGGAAGGCACCGCGCCGCCTGGCCTCGGTGGGCGTCACTTCCTCGCTGC
GCTCAAGTGCGCGGTACAGGGTCGAGCGATGCACGCCAAGCAGTGCAGCCGCCTCTTTCACGGTGCGGCC
TTCCTGGTCGATCAGCTCGCGGGCGTGCGCGATCTGTGCCGGGGTGAGGGTAGGGCGGGGGCCAAACTTC
ACGCCTCGGGCCTTGGCGGCCTCGCGCCCGCTCCGGGTGCGGTCGATGATTAGGGAACGCTCGAACTCGG
CAATGCCGGCGAACACGGTCAACACCATGCGGCCGGCCGGCGTGGTGGTGTCGGCCCACGGCTCTGCCAG
GCTACGCAGGCCCGCGCCGGCCTCCTGGATGCGCTCGGCAATGTCCAGTAGGTCGCGGGTGCTGCGGGCC
AGGCGGTCTAGCCTGGTCACTGTCACAACGTCGCCAGGGCGTAGGTGGTCAAGCATCCTGGCCAGCTCCG
GGCGGTCGCGCCTGGTGCCGGTGATCTTCTCGGAAAACAGCTTGGTGCAGCCGGCCGCGTGCAGTTCGGC
CCGTTGGTTGGTCAAGTCCTGGTCGTCGGTGCTGACGCGGGCATAGCCCAGCAGGCCAGCGGCGGCGCTC
TTGTTCATGGCGTAATGTCTCCGGTTCTAGTCGCAAGTATTCTACTTTATGCGACTAAAACACGCGACAA
GAAAACGCCAGGAAAAGGGCAGGGCGGCAGCCTGTCGCGTAACTTAGGACTTGTGCGACATGTCGTTTTC
AGAAGACGGCTGCACTGAACGTCAGAAGCCGACTGCACTATAGCAGCGGAGGGGTTGGATCAAAGTACTT
TGATCCCGAGGGGAACCCTGTGGTTGGCATGCACATACAAATGGACGAACGGATAAACCT
